Addgene plasmid #160417: pJH119_pCMV_HyPep-emGFP
Purpose: CMV promoter driving GFP labeled version of HyPep
Depositing lab: Daniel Colón-Ramos. Depositing organization: Yale University. Publication: A genetically encoded tool for reconstituting synthetic modulatory neurotransmission and reconnect neural circuits in vivo. Hawk JD, Wisdom EM, Sengupta T, Kashlan ZD, Colon-Ramos DA. Nat Commun. 2021 Aug 9;12(1):4795. doi: 10.1038/s41467-021-24690-9. PubMed 34373460.
Backbone
  Vector backbone: pEZY3
  Vector type: Mammalian Expression
Growth in bacteria
  Bacterial resistance: Ampicillin, 100 μg/mL
  Growth temperature: 37°C
  Growth strain: DH5alpha
  Copy number: High Copy
Gene/Insert
  Gene/Insert name: pEZY3 CMV-synthNP-emGFP
  Species: Synthetic
  Promoter: CMV
  Cloning method: Gibson Cloning
Resource information
  A portion of this plasmid was derived from a plasmid made by: Synthesis
Terms and licenses: Academic/Nonprofit Terms; Industry Terms: Not Available to Industry
How to cite: pJH119_pCMV_HyPep-emGFP was a gift from Daniel Colón-Ramos (Addgene plasmid # 160417 ; http://n2t.net/addgene:160417 ; RRID:Addgene_160417)
