[The description below was written by a language model from this plasmid's Addgene catalogue record and pLannotate feature annotations shown in this document.]
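Description:
pJH119_pCMV_HyPep-emGFP is a mammalian expression plasmid of about 6.7 kb built on the pEZY3 backbone. It is propagated in E. coli from a high-copy ColE1/pUC-type origin under ampicillin selection (AmpR with its bla promoter). The backbone also carries an f1 phage origin and a second selection cassette in which the SV40 enhancer/early promoter drives the neo (nptII) gene followed by the SV40 polyadenylation signal, an arrangement that normally allows G418 selection of transfected mammalian cells. Short annotated fragments (bom, lacI, ble, an HIV-1 LTR-like stretch next to the CMV promoter, and lac promoter/operator elements) appear to be backbone remnants rather than functional parts.

The payload is a synthetic open reading frame, listed as synthNP-emGFP and assembled by Gibson cloning from synthesized DNA. It sits between attB1 and attB2 Gateway recombination sites. Transcription comes from the human CMV immediate-early enhancer and promoter and is terminated by the bGH polyadenylation signal. Flanking T7 and SP6 promoters are also present. Annotation of the insert detects a fragment matching mouse neuropeptide Y precursor at the start, then an unannotated stretch of roughly 240 bp, then mammalian codon-optimized Emerald GFP. This suggests that HyPep is a synthetic neuropeptide precursor built on an NPY-derived scaffold, but the record does not state what the intervening segment encodes.

The stated purpose is CMV-driven expression of a GFP-labelled version of HyPep. The associated work concerns a genetically encoded tool for reconstituting synthetic modulatory neurotransmission. The two sequence records differ by a single nucleotide in length and give identical feature sets.
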