Features (pLannotate 1.2.2; 24 found; start..end, strand, type, name):
     39..91      -  misc_feature   bom (fragment): basis of mobility region from pBR322
    246..625     +  enhancer       CMV enhancer: human cytomegalovirus immediate early enhancer
    626..829     +  promoter       CMV promoter: human cytomegalovirus (CMV) immediate early promoter
    825..858     +  LTR            5' LTR (truncated) (fragment): truncated 5' long terminal repeat (LTR) from HIV-1
    874..892     +  promoter       T7 promoter: promoter for bacteriophage T7 RNA polymerase
    961..985     +  protein_bind   attB1: mutant version of attB; recombination site for the Gateway® BP reaction BP Clonase™
    994..1227    +  CDS            Npy (fragment): NPY_MOUSE - Experimental evidence at protein level: Swiss-Prot protein existence level 1. NPY is implicated in the control of feeding and in secretion of gonadotrophin-release hormone. From Mus musculus (Mouse).
   1465..2181    +  CDS            EmGFP: Emerald GFP mammalian codon-optimized
   2212..2236    -  protein_bind   attB2: mutant version of attB; recombination site for the Gateway® BP reaction BP Clonase™
   2265..2283    -  promoter       SP6 promoter: promoter for bacteriophage SP6 RNA polymerase
   2309..2533    +  polyA_signal   bGH poly(A) signal: bovine growth hormone polyadenylation signal
   2537..2558    +  promoter       SV40 promoter (fragment): SV40 enhancer and early promoter
   2579..3007    +  rep_origin     f1 ori (sequence partly withheld): f1 bacteriophage origin of replication; arrow indicates direction of (+) strand synthesis
   3021..3350    +  promoter       SV40 promoter: SV40 enhancer and early promoter
   3417..4208    +  CDS            neo: KKA2_KLEPN - Also known as kan, nptII. Experimental evidence at protein level: Swiss-Prot protein existence level 1. Resistance to kanamycin, neomycin, paromomycin, ribostamycin, butirosin and gentamicin B. From Klebsiella pneumoniae.
   4232..4390    +  CDS            ble (fragment): BLE_KLEPN - Experimental evidence at protein level: Swiss-Prot protein existence level 1. Binding protein with a strong affinity to the bleomycin family of antibiotics. Binds to CL990; an antimitotic-antibiotic compound. From Klebsiella pneumoniae.
   4385..4506    +  polyA_signal   SV40 poly(A) signal: SV40 polyadenylation signal
   4579..4595    -  protein_bind   lac operator: The lac repressor binds to the lac operator to inhibit transcription in E. coli. This inhibition can be relieved by adding lactose or isopropyl-β-D-thiogalactopyranoside (IPTG). lac repressor encoded by lacI
   4603..4633    -  promoter       lac promoter: promoter for the E. coli lac operon
   4648..4669    -  protein_bind   CAP binding site: CAP binding activates transcription in the presence of cAMP. E. coli catabolite activator protein
   4682..4774    -  CDS            lacI (fragment): lac repressor; lacI; The lac repressor binds to the lac operator to inhibit transcription in E. coli. This inhibition can be relieved by adding lactose or isopropyl-β-D-thiogalactopyranoside (IPTG).
   4957..5545    -  rep_origin     ori: high-copy-number ColE1/pMB1/pBR322/pUC origin of replication
   5716..6576    -  CDS            AmpR: β-lactamase; bla; confers resistance to ampicillin, carbenicillin, and related antibiotics
   6577..6681    -  promoter       AmpR promoter: bla
>Addgene plasmid #160417 | pJH119_pCMV_HyPep-emGFP | addgene full sequence | sequence record 326672 | Addgene NGS Result
CACCTGACGTCGACGGATCGGGAGATCTCCCGATCCCCTATGGTGCACTCTCAGTACAATCTGCTCTGAT
GCCGCATAGTTAAGCCAGTATCTGCTCCCTGCTTGTGTGTTGGAGGTCGCTGAGTAGTGCGCGAGCAAAA
TTTAAGCTACAACAAGGCAAGGCTTGACCGACAATTGCATGAAGAATCTGCTTAGGGTTAGGCGTTTTGC
GCTGCTTCGCGATGTACGGGCCAGATATACGCGTTGACATTGATTATTGACTAGTTATTAATAGTAATCA
ATTACGGGGTCATTAGTTCATAGCCCATATATGGAGTTCCGCGTTACATAACTTACGGTAAATGGCCCGC
CTGGCTGACCGCCCAACGACCCCCGCCCATTGACGTCAATAATGACGTATGTTCCCATAGTAACGCCAAT
AGGGACTTTCCATTGACGTCAATGGGTGGAGTATTTACGGTAAACTGCCCACTTGGCAGTACATCAAGTG
TATCATATGCCAAGTACGCCCCCTATTGACGTCAATGACGGTAAATGGCCCGCCTGGCATTATGCCCAGT
ACATGACCTTATGGGACTTTCCTACTTGGCAGTACATCTACGTATTAGTCATCGCTATTACCATGGTGAT
GCGGTTTTGGCAGTACATCAATGGGCGTGGATAGCGGTTTGACTCACGGGGATTTCCAAGTCTCCACCCC
ATTGACGTCAATGGGAGTTTGTTTTGGCACCAAAATCAACGGGACTTTCCAAAATGTCGTAACAACTCCG
CCCCATTGACGCAAATGGGCGGTAGGCGTGTACGGTGGGAGGTCTATATAAGCAGAGCTCTCTGGCTAAC
TAGAGAACCCACTGCTTACTGGCTTATCGAAATTAATACGACTCACTATAGGGAGACCCAAGCTTGGTAC
CGAGCTCGGATCCACTAGTAACGGCCGCCAGTGTGCTGGAATTGATTAATACAAGTTTGTACAAAAAAGC
AGGCTTAGCCACCATGCTGGGAAACAAAAGAATGGGACTGTGTGGACTGACCCTGGCCCTGTCTCTGCTG
GTGTGTCTGGGAATTTTGGCTGAGGGATATCCATCTCCAGATAATCCAGGAGAGGACGCCCCAGCTGAAG
ATGAGACAGGAGCTGAAGATCTGGGAGAGGAGCACGCTTGGAAGGCTAGCCATAGACAGAAAAGACAGTG
GCTGGGAGGAAGATTCGGAAAAAGATCTGGAGAAGAGGAGGATCATGATATGATGAAGAGACAGTGGCTC
GGAGGAAGATTTGGAAAGAGAAGCGGAGATGAGGAGGCCGAGACTAGTCACAGACAGAAGAGACAGTGGT
TTAACGGAAGATTCGGCAAAAGATCTGGCGAGGAGGAAGATCACGATATGATGAAAAGACAGTGGTTCAA
CGGAAGATTTGGCAAAAGATCCGGAGATGAGGAAGCCTCTAGAGGATCCCACAGACAAAAAAGAGTGAGC
AAGGGCGAGGAGCTGTTCACCGGGGTGGTGCCCATCCTGGTCGAGCTGGACGGCGACGTAAACGGCCACA
AGTTCAGCGTGTCCGGCGAGGGCGAGGGCGATGCCACCTACGGCAAGCTGACCCTGAAGTTCATCTGCAC
CACCGGCAAGCTGCCCGTGCCCTGGCCCACCCTCGTGACCACCTTGACCTACGGCGTGCAGTGCTTCGCC
CGCTACCCCGACCACATGAAACAGCACGACTTCTTCAAGTCCGCCATGCCCGAAGGCTACGTCCAGGAGC
GCACCATCTTCTTCAAGGACGACGGCAACTACAAGACCCGCGCCGAGGTGAAGTTCGAGGGCGACACCCT
GGTGAACCGCATCGAGCTGAAGGGCATCGACTTCAAGGAGGACGGCAACATCCTGGGGCACAAGCTGGAG
TACAACTACAACAGCCACAAGGTCTATATCACCGCCGACAAGCAGAAGAACGGCATCAAGGTGAACTTCA
AGACCCGCCACAACATCGAGGACGGCAGCGTGCAGCTCGCCGACCACTACCAGCAGAACACCCCCATCGG
CGACGGCCCCGTGCTGCTGCCCGACAACCACTACCTGAGCACCCAGTCCGCCCTGAGCAAAGACCCCAAC
GAGAAGCGCGATCACATGGTCCTGCTGGAGTTCGTGACCGCCGCCGGGATCACTCTCGGCATGGACGAGC
TGTACAAGTAAAAGAGATCTGGAGATGAAGAATGATCATGAACCCAGCTTTCTTGTACAAAGTGGTCCTC
GAGCATGCATCTAGAGGGCCCTATTCTATAGTGTCACCTAAATGCTAGAGCTCGCTGATCAGCCTCGACT
GTGCCTTCTAGTTGCCAGCCATCTGTTGTTTGCCCCTCCCCCGTGCCTTCCTTGACCCTGGAAGGTGCCA
CTCCCACTGTCCTTTCCTAATAAAATGAGGAAATTGCATCGCATTGTCTGAGTAGGTGTCATTCTATTCT
GGGGGGTGGGGTGGGGCAGGACAGCAAGGGGGAGGATTGGGAAGACAATAGCAGGCATGCTGGGGATGCG
GTGGGCTCTATGGCTTCTGAGGCGGAAAGAACCAGCTGGGGCTCTAGGGGGTATCCCC
[124 nt withheld, positions 2579-2702]
C
[91 nt withheld, positions 2704-2794]
A
[49 nt withheld, positions 2796-2844]
CCTTTGACGTTGGAGTCCACGTTCTTT
[37 nt withheld, positions 2872-2908]
ACCCTATCTCGGTCTATTCTTTTGATTTATAAGGGATTTTGCCGATTTCGGCCTATTGGTTAAAAAATGA
GCTGATTTAACAAAAATTTAACGCGAATTAATTCTGTGGAATGTGTGTCAGTTAGGGTGTGGAAAGTCCC
CAGGCTCCCCAGCAGGCAGAAGTATGCAAAGCATGCATCTCAATTAGTCAGCAACCAGGTGTGGAAAGTC
CCCAGGCTCCCCAGCAGGCAGAAGTATGCAAAGCATGCATCTCAATTAGTCAGCAACCATAGTCCCGCCC
CTAACTCCGCCCATCCCGCCCCTAACTCCGCCCAGTTCCGCCCATTCTCCGCCCCATGGCTGACTAATTT
TTTTTATTTATGCAGAGGCCGAGGCCGCCTCTGCCTCTGAGCTATTCCAGAAGTAGTGAGGAGGCTTTTT
TGGAGGCCTAGGCTTTTGCAAAAAGCTCCCGGGAGCTTGTATATCCATTTTCGGATCTGATCAAGAGACA
GGATGAGGATCGTTTCGCATGATTGAACAAGATGGATTGCACGCAGGTTCTCCGGCCGCTTGGGTGGAGA
GGCTATTCGGCTATGACTGGGCACAACAGACAATCGGCTGCTCTGATGCCGCCGTGTTCCGGCTGTCAGC
GCAGGGGCGCCCGGTTCTTTTTGTCAAGACCGACCTGTCCGGTGCCCTGAATGAACTGCAGGACGAGGCA
GCGCGGCTATCGTGGCTGGCCACGACGGGCGTTCCTTGCGCAGCTGTGCTCGACGTTGTCACTGAAGCGG
GAAGGGACTGGCTGCTATTGGGCGAAGTGCCGGGGCAGGATCTCCTGTCATCTCACCTTGCTCCTGCCGA
GAAAGTATCCATCATGGCTGATGCAATGCGGCGGCTGCATACGCTTGATCCGGCTACCTGCCCATTCGAC
CACCAAGCGAAACATCGCATCGAGCGAGCACGTACTCGGATGGAAGCCGGTCTTGTCGATCAGGATGATC
TGGACGAAGAGCATCAGGGGCTCGCGCCAGCCGAACTGTTCGCCAGGCTCAAGGCGCGCATGCCCGACGG
CGAGGATCTCGTCGTGACCCATGGCGATGCCTGCTTGCCGAATATCATGGTGGAAAATGGCCGCTTTTCT
GGATTCATCGACTGTGGCCGGCTGGGTGTGGCGGACCGCTATCAGGACATAGCGTTGGCTACCCGTGATA
TTGCTGAAGAGCTTGGCGGCGAATGGGCTGACCGCTTCCTCGTGCTTTACGGTATCGCCGCTCCCGATTC
GCAGCGCATCGCCTTCTATCGCCTTCTTGACGAGTTCTTCTGAGCGGGACTCTGGGGTTCGAAATGACCG
ACCAAGCGACGCCCAACCTGCCATCACGAGATTTCGATTCCACCGCCGCCTTCTATGAAAGGTTGGGCTT
CGGAATCGTTTTCCGGGACGCCGGCTGGATGATCCTCCAGCGCGGGGATCTCATGCTGGAGTTCTTCGCC
CACCCCAACTTGTTTATTGCAGCTTATAATGGTTACAAATAAAGCAATAGCATCACAAATTTCACAAATA
AAGCATTTTTTTCACTGCATTCTAGTTGTGGTTTGTCCAAACTCATCAATGTATCTTATCATGTCTGTAT
ACCGTCGACCTCTAGCTAGAGCTTGGCGTAATCATGGTCATAGCTGTTTCCTGTGTGAAATTGTTATCCG
CTCACAATTCCACACAACATACGAGCCGGAAGCATAAAGTGTAAAGCCTGGGGTGCCTAATGAGTGAGCT
AACTCACATTAATTGCGTTGCGCTCACTGCCCGCTTTCCAGTCGGGAAACCTGTCGTGCCAGCTGCATTA
ATGAATCGGCCAACGCGCGGGGAGAGGCGGTTTGCGTATTGGGCGCTCTTCCGCTTCCTCGCTCACTGAC
TCGCTGCGCTCGGTCGTTCGGCTGCGGCGAGCGGTATCAGCTCACTCAAAGGCGGTAATACGGTTATCCA
CAGAATCAGGGGATAACGCAGGAAAGAACATGTGAGCAAAAGGCCAGCAAAAGGCCAGGAACCGTAAAAA
GGCCGCGTTGCTGGCGTTTTTCCATAGGCTCCGCCCCCCTGACGAGCATCACAAAAATCGACGCTCAAGT
CAGAGGTGGCGAAACCCGACAGGACTATAAAGATACCAGGCGTTTCCCCCTGGAAGCTCCCTCGTGCGCT
CTCCTGTTCCGACCCTGCCGCTTACCGGATACCTGTCCGCCTTTCTCCCTTCGGGAAGCGTGGCGCTTTC
TCATAGCTCACGCTGTAGGTATCTCAGTTCGGTGTAGGTCGTTCGCTCCAAGCTGGGCTGTGTGCACGAA
CCCCCCGTTCAGCCCGACCGCTGCGCCTTATCCGGTAACTATCGTCTTGAGTCCAACCCGGTAAGACACG
ACTTATCGCCACTGGCAGCAGCCACTGGTAACAGGATTAGCAGAGCGAGGTATGTAGGCGGTGCTACAGA
GTTCTTGAAGTGGTGGCCTAACTACGGCTACACTAGAAGAACAGTATTTGGTATCTGCGCTCTGCTGAAG
CCAGTTACCTTCGGAAAAAGAGTTGGTAGCTCTTGATCCGGCAAACAAACCACCGCTGGTAGCGGTGGTT
TTTTTGTTTGCAAGCAGCAGATTACGCGCAGAAAAAAAGGATCTCAAGAAGATCCTTTGATCTTTTCTAC
GGGGTCTGACGCTCAGTGGAACGAAAACTCACGTTAAGGGATTTTGGTCATGAGATTATCAAAAAGGATC
TTCACCTAGATCCTTTTAAATTAAAAATGAAGTTTTAAATCAATCTAAAGTATATATGAGTAAACTTGGT
CTGACAGTTACCAATGCTTAATCAGTGAGGCACCTATCTCAGCGATCTGTCTATTTCGTTCATCCATAGT
TGCCTGACTCCCCGTCGTGTAGATAACTACGATACGGGAGGGCTTACCATCTGGCCCCAGTGCTGCAATG
ATACCGCGAGACCCACGCTCACCGGCTCCAGATTTATCAGCAATAAACCAGCCAGCCGGAAGGGCCGAGC
GCAGAAGTGGTCCTGCAACTTTATCCGCCTCCATCCAGTCTATTAATTGTTGCCGGGAAGCTAGAGTAAG
TAGTTCGCCAGTTAATAGTTTGCGCAACGTTGTTGCCATTGCTACAGGCATCGTGGTGTCACGCTCGTCG
TTTGGTATGGCTTCATTCAGCTCCGGTTCCCAACGATCAAGGCGAGTTACATGATCCCCCATGTTGTGCA
AAAAAGCGGTTAGCTCCTTCGGTCCTCCGATCGTTGTCAGAAGTAAGTTGGCCGCAGTGTTATCACTCAT
GGTTATGGCAGCACTGCATAATTCTCTTACTGTCATGCCATCCGTAAGATGCTTTTCTGTGACTGGTGAG
TACTCAACCAAGTCATTCTGAGAATAGTGTATGCGGCGACCGAGTTGCTCTTGCCCGGCGTCAATACGGG
ATAATACCGCGCCACATAGCAGAACTTTAAAAGTGCTCATCATTGGAAAACGTTCTTCGGGGCGAAAACT
CTCAAGGATCTTACCGCTGTTGAGATCCAGTTCGATGTAACCCACTCGTGCACCCAACTGATCTTCAGCA
TCTTTTACTTTCACCAGCGTTTCTGGGTGAGCAAAAACAGGAAGGCAAAATGCCGCAAAAAAGGGAATAA
GGGCGACACGGAAATGTTGAATACTCATACTCTTCCTTTTTCAATATTATTGAAGCATTTATCAGGGTTA
TTGTCTCATGAGCGGATACATATTTGAATGTATTTAGAAAAATAAACAAATAGGGGTTCCGCGCACATTT
CCCCGAAAAGTGC
