Features (pLannotate 1.2.2; 24 found; start..end, strand, type, name):
     36..80      -  misc_feature   bom (fragment): basis of mobility region from pBR322
    235..614     +  enhancer       CMV enhancer: human cytomegalovirus immediate early enhancer
    615..818     +  promoter       CMV promoter: human cytomegalovirus (CMV) immediate early promoter
    814..847     +  LTR            5' LTR (truncated) (fragment): truncated 5' long terminal repeat (LTR) from HIV-1
    863..881     +  promoter       T7 promoter: promoter for bacteriophage T7 RNA polymerase
    950..974     +  protein_bind   attB1: mutant version of attB; recombination site for the Gateway® BP reaction BP Clonase™
    983..1216    +  CDS            Npy (fragment): NPY_MOUSE - Experimental evidence at protein level: Swiss-Prot protein existence level 1. NPY is implicated in the control of feeding and in secretion of gonadotrophin-release hormone. From Mus musculus (Mouse).
   1454..2170    +  CDS            EmGFP: Emerald GFP mammalian codon-optimized
   2201..2225    -  protein_bind   attB2: mutant version of attB; recombination site for the Gateway® BP reaction BP Clonase™
   2254..2272    -  promoter       SP6 promoter: promoter for bacteriophage SP6 RNA polymerase
   2298..2522    +  polyA_signal   bGH poly(A) signal: bovine growth hormone polyadenylation signal
   2526..2547    +  promoter       SV40 promoter (fragment): SV40 enhancer and early promoter
   2568..2996    +  rep_origin     f1 ori (sequence partly withheld): f1 bacteriophage origin of replication; arrow indicates direction of (+) strand synthesis
   3010..3340    +  promoter       SV40 promoter: SV40 enhancer and early promoter
   3407..4198    +  CDS            neo: KKA2_KLEPN - Also known as kan, nptII. Experimental evidence at protein level: Swiss-Prot protein existence level 1. Resistance to kanamycin, neomycin, paromomycin, ribostamycin, butirosin and gentamicin B. From Klebsiella pneumoniae.
   4222..4380    +  CDS            ble (fragment): BLE_KLEPN - Experimental evidence at protein level: Swiss-Prot protein existence level 1. Binding protein with a strong affinity to the bleomycin family of antibiotics. Binds to CL990; an antimitotic-antibiotic compound. From Klebsiella pneumoniae.
   4375..4496    +  polyA_signal   SV40 poly(A) signal: SV40 polyadenylation signal
   4569..4585    -  protein_bind   lac operator: The lac repressor binds to the lac operator to inhibit transcription in E. coli. This inhibition can be relieved by adding lactose or isopropyl-β-D-thiogalactopyranoside (IPTG). lac repressor encoded by lacI
   4593..4623    -  promoter       lac promoter: promoter for the E. coli lac operon
   4638..4659    -  protein_bind   CAP binding site: CAP binding activates transcription in the presence of cAMP. E. coli catabolite activator protein
   4672..4764    -  CDS            lacI (fragment): lac repressor; lacI; The lac repressor binds to the lac operator to inhibit transcription in E. coli. This inhibition can be relieved by adding lactose or isopropyl-β-D-thiogalactopyranoside (IPTG).
   4947..5535    -  rep_origin     ori: high-copy-number ColE1/pMB1/pBR322/pUC origin of replication
   5706..6566    -  CDS            AmpR: β-lactamase; bla; confers resistance to ampicillin, carbenicillin, and related antibiotics
   6567..6671    -  promoter       AmpR promoter: bla
>Addgene plasmid #160417 | pJH119_pCMV_HyPep-emGFP | analyzer sequence | sequence record 310648
GACGGATCGGGAGATCTCCCGATCCCCTATGGTCGACTCTCAGTACAATCTGCTCTGATGCCGCATAGTT
AAGCCAGTATCTGCTCCCTGCTTGTGTGTTGGAGGTCGCTGAGTAGTGCGCGAGCAAAATTTAAGCTACA
ACAAGGCAAGGCTTGACCGACAATTGCATGAAGAATCTGCTTAGGGTTAGGCGTTTTGCGCTGCTTCGCG
ATGTACGGGCCAGATATACGCGTTGACATTGATTATTGACTAGTTATTAATAGTAATCAATTACGGGGTC
ATTAGTTCATAGCCCATATATGGAGTTCCGCGTTACATAACTTACGGTAAATGGCCCGCCTGGCTGACCG
CCCAACGACCCCCGCCCATTGACGTCAATAATGACGTATGTTCCCATAGTAACGCCAATAGGGACTTTCC
ATTGACGTCAATGGGTGGACTATTTACGGTAAACTGCCCACTTGGCAGTACATCAAGTGTATCATATGCC
AAGTACGCCCCCTATTGACGTCAATGACGGTAAATGGCCCGCCTGGCATTATGCCCAGTACATGACCTTA
TGGGACTTTCCTACTTGGCAGTACATCTACGTATTAGTCATCGCTATTACCATGGTGATGCGGTTTTGGC
AGTACATCAATGGGCGTGGATAGCGGTTTGACTCACGGGGATTTCCAAGTCTCCACCCCATTGACGTCAA
TGGGAGTTTGTTTTGGCACCAAAATCAACGGGACTTTCCAAAATGTCGTAACAACTCCGCCCCATTGACG
CAAATGGGCGGTAGGCGTGTACGGTGGGAGGTCTATATAAGCAGAGCTCTCTGGCTAACTAGAGAACCCA
CTGCTTACTGGCTTATCGAAATTAATACGACTCACTATAGGGAGACCCAAGCTTGGTACCGAGCTCGGAT
CCACTAGTAACGGCCGCCAGTGTGCTGGAATTGATTAATACAAGTTTGTACAAAAAAGCAGGCTTAGCCA
CCATGCTGGGAAACAAAAGAATGGGACTGTGTGGACTGACCCTGGCCCTGTCTCTGCTGGTGTGTCTGGG
AATTTTGGCTGAGGGATATCCATCTCCAGATAATCCAGGAGAGGACGCCCCAGCTGAAGATGAGACAGGA
GCTGAAGATCTGGGAGAGGAGCACGCTTGGAAGGCTAGCCATAGACAGAAAAGACAGTGGCTGGGAGGAA
GATTCGGAAAAAGATCTGGAGAAGAGGAGGATCATGATATGATGAAGAGACAGTGGCTCGGAGGAAGATT
TGGAAAGAGAAGCGGAGATGAGGAGGCCGAGACTAGTCACAGACAGAAGAGACAGTGGTTTAACGGAAGA
TTCGGCAAAAGATCTGGCGAGGAGGAAGATCACGATATGATGAAAAGACAGTGGTTCAACGGAAGATTTG
GCAAAAGATCCGGAGATGAGGAAGCCTCTAGAGGATCCCACAGACAAAAAAGAGTGAGCAAGGGCGAGGA
GCTGTTCACCGGGGTGGTGCCCATCCTGGTCGAGCTGGACGGCGACGTAAACGGCCACAAGTTCAGCGTG
TCCGGCGAGGGCGAGGGCGATGCCACCTACGGCAAGCTGACCCTGAAGTTCATCTGCACCACCGGCAAGC
TGCCCGTGCCCTGGCCCACCCTCGTGACCACCTTGACCTACGGCGTGCAGTGCTTCGCCCGCTACCCCGA
CCACATGAAACAGCACGACTTCTTCAAGTCCGCCATGCCCGAAGGCTACGTCCAGGAGCGCACCATCTTC
TTCAAGGACGACGGCAACTACAAGACCCGCGCCGAGGTGAAGTTCGAGGGCGACACCCTGGTGAACCGCA
TCGAGCTGAAGGGCATCGACTTCAAGGAGGACGGCAACATCCTGGGGCACAAGCTGGAGTACAACTACAA
CAGCCACAAGGTCTATATCACCGCCGACAAGCAGAAGAACGGCATCAAGGTGAACTTCAAGACCCGCCAC
AACATCGAGGACGGCAGCGTGCAGCTCGCCGACCACTACCAGCAGAACACCCCCATCGGCGACGGCCCCG
TGCTGCTGCCCGACAACCACTACCTGAGCACCCAGTCCGCCCTGAGCAAAGACCCCAACGAGAAGCGCGA
TCACATGGTCCTGCTGGAGTTCGTGACCGCCGCCGGGATCACTCTCGGCATGGACGAGCTGTACAAGTAA
AAGAGATCTGGAGATGAAGAATGATCATGAACCCAGCTTTCTTGTACAAAGTGGTCCTCGAGCATGCATC
TAGAGGGCCCTATTCTATAGTGTCACCTAAATGCTAGAGCTCGCTGATCAGCCTCGACTGTGCCTTCTAG
TTGCCAGCCATCTGTTGTTTGCCCCTCCCCCGTGCCTTCCTTGACCCTGGAAGGTGCCACTCCCACTGTC
CTTTCCTAATAAAATGAGGAAATTGCATCGCATTGTCTGAGTAGGTGTCATTCTATTCTGGGGGGTGGGG
TGGGGCAGGACAGCAAGGGGGAGGATTGGGAAGACAATAGCAGGCATGCTGGGGATGCGGTGGGCTCTAT
GGCTTCTGAGGCGGAAAGAACCAGCTGGGGCTCTAGGGGGTATCCCC
[124 nt withheld, positions 2568-2691]
C
[32 nt withheld, positions 2693-2724]
CA
[57 nt withheld, positions 2727-2783]
A
[49 nt withheld, positions 2785-2833]
CCTTTGACGTTGGAGTCCACGTTCTTT
[37 nt withheld, positions 2861-2897]
ACCCTATCTCGGTCTATTCTTTTGATTTATAAGGGATTTTGGGGATTTCGGCCTATTGGTTAAAAAATGA
GCTGATTTAACAAAAATTTAACGCGAATTAATTCTGTGGAATGTGTGTCAGTTAGGGTGTGGAAAGTCCC
CAGGCTCCCCAGGCAGGCAGAAGTATGCAAAGCATGCATCTCAATTAGTCAGCAACCAGGTGTGGAAAGT
CCCCAGGCTCCCCAGCAGGCAGAAGTATGCAAAGCATGCATCTCAATTAGTCAGCAACCATAGTCCCGCC
CCTAACTCCGCCCATCCCGCCCCTAACTCCGCCCAGTTCCGCCCATTCTCCGCCCCATGGCTGACTAATT
TTTTTTATTTATGCAGAGGCCGAGGCCGCCTCTGCCTCTGAGCTATTCCAGAAGTAGTGAGGAGGCTTTT
TTGGAGGCCTAGGCTTTTGCAAAAAGCTCCCGGGAGCTTGTATATCCATTTTCGGATCTGATCAAGAGAC
AGGATGAGGATCGTTTCGCATGATTGAACAAGATGGATTGCACGCAGGTTCTCCGGCCGCTTGGGTGGAG
AGGCTATTCGGCTATGACTGGGCACAACAGACAATCGGCTGCTCTGATGCCGCCGTGTTCCGGCTGTCAG
CGCAGGGGCGCCCGGTTCTTTTTGTCAAGACCGACCTGTCCGGTGCCCTGAATGAACTGCAGGACGAGGC
AGCGCGGCTATCGTGGCTGGCCACGACGGGCGTTCCTTGCGCAGCTGTGCTCGACGTTGTCACTGAAGCG
GGAAGGGACTGGCTGCTATTGGGCGAAGTGCCGGGGCAGGATCTCCTGTCATCTCACCTTGCTCCTGCCG
AGAAAGTATCCATCATGGCTGATGCAATGCGGCGGCTGCATACGCTTGATCCGGCTACCTGCCCATTCGA
CCACCAAGCGAAACATCGCATCGAGCGAGCACGTACTCGGATGGAAGCCGGTCTTGTCGATCAGGATGAT
CTGGACGAAGAGCATCAGGGGCTCGCGCCAGCCGAACTGTTCGCCAGGCTCAAGGCGCGCATGCCCGACG
GCGAGGATCTCGTCGTGACCCATGGCGATGCCTGCTTGCCGAATATCATGGTGGAAAATGGCCGCTTTTC
TGGATTCATCGACTGTGGCCGGCTGGGTGTGGCGGACCGCTATCAGGACATAGCGTTGGCTACCCGTGAT
ATTGCTGAAGAGCTTGGCGGCGAATGGGCTGACCGCTTCCTCGTGCTTTACGGTATCGCCGCTCCCGATT
CGCAGCGCATCGCCTTCTATCGCCTTCTTGACGAGTTCTTCTGAGCGGGACTCTGGGGTTCGAAATGACC
GACCAAGCGACGCCCAACCTGCCATCACGAGATTTCGATTCCACCGCCGCCTTCTATGAAAGGTTGGGCT
TCGGAATCGTTTTCCGGGACGCCGGCTGGATGATCCTCCAGCGCGGGGATCTCATGCTGGAGTTCTTCGC
CCACCCCAACTTGTTTATTGCAGCTTATAATGGTTACAAATAAAGCAATAGCATCACAAATTTCACAAAT
AAAGCATTTTTTTCACTGCATTCTAGTTGTGGTTTGTCCAAACTCATCAATGTATCTTATCATGTCTGTA
TACCGTCGACCTCTAGCTAGAGCTTGGCGTAATCATGGTCATAGCTGTTTCCTGTGTGAAATTGTTATCC
GCTCACAATTCCACACAACATACGAGCCGGAAGCATAAAGTGTAAAGCCTGGGGTGCCTAATGAGTGAGC
TAACTCACATTAATTGCGTTGCGCTCACTGCCCGCTTTCCAGTCGGGAAACCTGTCGTGCCAGCTGCATT
AATGAATCGGCCAACGCGCGGGGAGAGGCGGTTTGCGTATTGGGCGCTCTTCCGCTTCCTCGCTCACTGA
CTCGCTGCGCTCGGTCGTTCGGCTGCGGCGAGCGGTATCAGCTCACTCAAAGGCGGTAATACGGTTATCC
ACAGAATCAGGGGATAACGCAGGAAAGAACATGTGAGCAAAAGGCCAGCAAAAGGCCAGGAACCGTAAAA
AGGCCGCGTTGCTGGCGTTTTTCCATAGGCTCCGCCCCCCTGACGAGCATCACAAAAATCGACGCTCAAG
TCAGAGGTGGCGAAACCCGACAGGACTATAAAGATACCAGGCGTTTCCCCCTGGAAGCTCCCTCGTGCGC
TCTCCTGTTCCGACCCTGCCGCTTACCGGATACCTGTCCGCCTTTCTCCCTTCGGGAAGCGTGGCGCTTT
CTCAATGCTCACGCTGTAGGTATCTCAGTTCGGTGTAGGTCGTTCGCTCCAAGCTGGGCTGTGTGCACGA
ACCCCCCGTTCAGCCCGACCGCTGCGCCTTATCCGGTAACTATCGTCTTGAGTCCAACCCGGTAAGACAC
GACTTATCGCCACTGGCAGCAGCCACTGGTAACAGGATTAGCAGAGCGAGGTATGTAGGCGGTGCTACAG
AGTTCTTGAAGTGGTGGCCTAACTACGGCTACACTAGAAGGACAGTATTTGGTATCTGCGCTCTGCTGAA
GCCAGTTACCTTCGGAAAAAGAGTTGGTAGCTCTTGATCCGGCAAACAAACCACCGCTGGTAGCGGTGGT
TTTTTTGTTTGCAAGCAGCAGATTACGCGCAGAAAAAAAGGATCTCAAGAAGATCCTTTGATCTTTTCTA
CGGGGTCTGACGCTCAGTGGAACGAAAACTCACGTTAAGGGATTTTGGTCATGAGATTATCAAAAAGGAT
CTTCACCTAGATCCTTTTAAATTAAAAATGAAGTTTTAAATCAATCTAAAGTATATATGAGTAAACTTGG
TCTGACAGTTACCAATGCTTAATCAGTGAGGCACCTATCTCAGCGATCTGTCTATTTCGTTCATCCATAG
TTGCCTGACTCCCCGTCGTGTAGATAACTACGATACGGGAGGGCTTACCATCTGGCCCCAGTGCTGCAAT
GATACCGCGAGACCCACGCTCACCGGCTCCAGATTTATCAGCAATAAACCAGCCAGCCGGAAGGGCCGAG
CGCAGAAGTGGTCCTGCAACTTTATCCGCCTCCATCCAGTCTATTAATTGTTGCCGGGAAGCTAGAGTAA
GTAGTTCGCCAGTTAATAGTTTGCGCAACGTTGTTGCCATTGCTACAGGCATCGTGGTGTCACGCTCGTC
GTTTGGTATGGCTTCATTCAGCTCCGGTTCCCAACGATCAAGGCGAGTTACATGATCCCCCATGTTGTGC
AAAAAAGCGGTTAGCTCCTTCGGTCCTCCGATCGTTGTCAGAAGTAAGTTGGCCGCAGTGTTATCACTCA
TGGTTATGGCAGCACTGCATAATTCTCTTACTGTCATGCCATCCGTAAGATGCTTTTCTGTGACTGGTGA
GTACTCAACCAAGTCATTCTGAGAATAGTGTATGCGGCGACCGAGTTGCTCTTGCCCGGCGTCAATACGG
GATAATACCGCGCCACATAGCAGAACTTTAAAAGTGCTCATCATTGGAAAACGTTCTTCGGGGCGAAAAC
TCTCAAGGATCTTACCGCTGTTGAGATCCAGTTCGATGTAACCCACTCGTGCACCCAACTGATCTTCAGC
ATCTTTTACTTTCACCAGCGTTTCTGGGTGAGCAAAAACAGGAAGGCAAAATGCCGCAAAAAAGGGAATA
AGGGCGACACGGAAATGTTGAATACTCATACTCTTCCTTTTTCAATATTATTGAAGCATTTATCAGGGTT
ATTGTCTCATGAGCGGATACATATTTGAATGTATTTAGAAAAATAAACAAATAGGGGTTCCGCGCACATT
TCCCCGAAAAGTGCCACCTGACGTC
