Features (pLannotate 1.2.2; 12 found; start..end, strand, type, name):
     25..45      +  protein_bind   attB3: mutant version of attB; core recombination site for the Gateway® BP reaction BP Clonase™
    479..499     +  protein_bind   attB2: mutant version of attB; core recombination site for the Gateway® BP reaction BP Clonase™
    504..833     -  CDS            Pvalb: PRVA_RAT - Also known as Pva. Experimental evidence at protein level: Swiss-Prot protein existence level 1. In muscle, parvalbumin is thought to be involved in relaxation after contraction. It binds two calcium ions. From Rattus norvegicus (Rat).
    843..863     -  protein_bind   attB1: mutant version of attB; core recombination site for the Gateway® BP reaction BP Clonase™
   1117..1704    -  CDS            ttx-3 (fragment): TTX3_CAEEL - Experimental evidence at protein level: Swiss-Prot protein existence level 1. Required for specification of the AIA and AIY interneurons and the NSM neurons. Positively regulates the expression of a number of genes including ceh-23, kal-1, hen-1, ser-2, unc-17 and sra-11 in AIY interneurons and cat-4, flp-4, bas-1, ptps-1 and mgl-1 in NSM neurons. Also acts in an autoregulatory feedback loop to maintain its own expression. Plays a role in the thermotactic response, olfactory imprinting, regulation of longevity, control of dauer formation and axon outgrowth and pathfinding. Not req
   1960..1980    -  protein_bind   attB4: mutant version of attB; core recombination site for the Gateway® BP reaction BP Clonase™
   2162..2750    -  rep_origin     ori: high-copy-number ColE1/pMB1/pBR322/pUC origin of replication
   2921..3781    -  CDS            AmpR: β-lactamase; bla; confers resistance to ampicillin, carbenicillin, and related antibiotics
   3782..3886    -  promoter       AmpR promoter: bla
   3981..4016    +  CDS            rop (fragment): Rop protein, which maintains plasmids at low copy number; rop
   4118..4217    +  misc_feature   bom (fragment): basis of mobility region from pBR322
   4223..21      -  CDS            lacZα (fragment) (across the origin): LacZα fragment of β-galactosidase; lacZ fragment
>Addgene plasmid #160417 | pJH119_pCMV_HyPep-emGFP Sequencing Result | analyzer sequence | sequence record 316169
GTAAAACGACGGCCAGTGAATTATCAACTATGTATAATAAAGTTGCCAAGCGAGGACAATTCTCATCGTT
CGCCTAATTTCTTTGCTTATTTTTTACTAGTTTTCCTTCCTCCTCTATATATTTTTATGTTTTCTTTTAA
ACCTTCCTCCATATTTCTGAATTGAATGTTGTTGCATATTGTGTGTCCTTATTTCATTTCCATCATCCTT
TTGTGTGTTTCCCCCTTCCACCAATTCCCCCCACGTCCTAATGAAATGAAAGCGAGAAGATAAATAAACT
TGCACATTGTGTTCAGATGAGAGGAGCGGAATACGAATTGGGAGACGGAAAGAGAAAAAAAAATGTTTAG
ATTTGGATTGAATTAATTTTTTAGAAAGCAAGAAAAAAAACACAAAGAGAATAAATAAATAATAGGAAAA
AAAACAAATATTCAGTATTTAAAATTTGAAAATTCAACGACGTTGGCGTCGATCATCCCCACTTTGTACA
AGAAAGCTGGGTTGCTTTCAGCCACCAGAGTGGACCACACCACAACCCCAATCGCGCCAGCCCCGGCCGC
GGCTCCAGCAGCCATCAGCGTCTTTGTTTCCTTAGCAGACAAGTCTCTGGCATCTGAGGAGAAGCCCTTC
AGAATGGACCCCAGCACATCCTCCTCAATGAAGCCACTTTTGTCTTTGGCCAGAATGTGGAACACCTTCT
TCACATCATCCGCACTCTTTTTCTTCAGGCCCACCATCTGGAAGAACTTTTTGTGGTCGAAGGAGTCTGC
AGCAGTAAAGGCTCCTATCGCCTTCTTGATGTCCTCAGCGCTGAGCACGTCTGTCATCGACATGGTGGCA
GCCTGCTTTTTTGTACAAACTTGCCCCGGGCGCGCCCAGCAGTTTCCCTGAATTAAAATTAGAAGTTGAA
AATACAATAGAAAGAAAATTGGAAGGTATATAAACTCGCAAAAACGAGGAAATGGCAGATTCAATAAGAT
GAATAAATATACAACCTTTATTGAGAAGAGACCATTTATATACTTGTAAGCTTCTAGGAAAATTTTAGAT
ACTAAAGAGAAGCATAGATTTTAAGACAAGCAGTTAACTAGGTGAAAGTAGGATGAGACAGCCTACTATT
TGACACCGAAGACAATTATTATGATAATATTTTCCGTCAACAACACTGATTTCTTTATCGACAATTGCAA
ATGTGCAGAGACAACACTGATCTGTAAAGTTAAAGCAGTAAATCTTTGAAAAAAAAACATTTTCGTCAAA
TAATTTGTTTCTCAAGACTTGAAATAAGTGGCATTGTTATTGGCTTCGTTAAGAAAAATAGCGACATGAT
AAAATACACGACCTTGCTATTTTTATTCTCAACTCTGTATTCGAGAAAAATGAGTCATTTTCGAAAAAAA
AACAGGTTATAATTTCGGGTTAAATTAGAGAAAATCGCTGTAATAGATGCTCACTCAAAAGTGCCGGCTC
AATCTTCGGTATCTGAATTTGCCGTAGAATTAAGTTGTTGGAATCAGTTGATGAGGAAGGGGATATGGAC
GTTAAGTTGGTATATTGCGGGGAGTTCAACTTTTCCACCAAATCATATTCTTCTTTGAAATGTGAGCTCC
AATCAAACTGGAATGCAGAAGGCACCGAGTTTGTAACAACATGGGTGGCAATAGTCTCCTTTGAGGAAGA
GTTGGTAAGCATCAGCAGCAATTGTCTGAAGTAAAAAAAAGTTTAGGGAAAATTTAACAACGTCTGAATA
GATAAGTGATATAATCGGGTCATAAAAAAAAACACAATTTTAATATATTAAATTATTTCATTAAAAAAAA
TGTTTTCAAAAAAATACTGCTACGTCTTCCAAATCAAACATTCTTCTGGTTTTTACGTGTTCACTATTGA
ACTGGAAAACATGTGTTTTTATGACACATCATTGATAACAAAGATCGTTTCAAAAAAGCTTGCATGCGGC
AACTTTTCTATACAAAGTTGATAGCTTGGCGTAATCATGGTCATAGCTGTTTCCTGTGTGAAATTGTTAT
CCGCTGGTATCAGCTCACTCAAAGGCGGTAATACGGTTATCCACAGAATCAGGGGATAACGCAGGAAAGA
ACATGTGAGCAAAAGGCCAGCAAAAGACCAGGAACCGTAAAAAGGCCGCGTTGCTGGCGTTTTTCCATAG
GCTCCGCCCCCCTGACGAGCATCACAAAAATCGACGCTCAAGTCAGAGGTGGCGAAACCCGACAGGACTA
TAAAGATACCAGGCGTTTCCCCCTGGAAGCTCCCTCGTGCGCTCTCCTGTTCCGACCCTGCCGCTTACCG
GATACCTGTCCGCCTTTCTCCCTTCGGGAAGCGTGGCGCTTTCTCATAGCTCACGCTGTAGGTATCTCAG
TTCGGTGTAGGTCGTTCGCTCCAAGCTGGGCTGTGTGCACGAACCCCCCGTTCAGCCCGACCGCTGCGCC
TTATCCGGTAACTATCGTCTTGAGTCCAACCCGGTAAGACACGACTTATCGCCACTGGCAGCAGCCACTG
GTAACAGGATTAGCAGAGCGAGGTATGTAGGCGGTGCTACAGAGTTCTTGAAGTGGTGGCCTAACTACGG
CTACACTAGAAGAACAGTATTTGGTATCTGCGCTCTGCTGAAGCCAGTTACCTTCGGAAAAAGAGTTGGT
AGCTCTTGATCCGGCAAACAAACCACCGCTGGTAGCGGTGGTTTTTTTGTTTGCAAGCAGCAGATTACGC
GCAGAAAAAAAGGATCTCAAGAAGATCCTTTGATCTTTTCTACGGGGTCTGACGCTCAGTGGAACGAAAA
CTCACGTTAAGGGATTTTGGTCATGAGATTATCAAAAAGGATCTTCACCTAGATCCTTTTAAATTAAAAA
TGAAGTTTTAAATCAATCTAAAGTATATATGAGTAAACTTGGTCTGACAGTTACCAATGCTTAATCAGTG
AGGCACCTATCTCAGCGATCTGTCTATTTCGTTCATCCATAGTTGCCTGACTCCCCGTCGTGTAGATAAC
TACGATACGGGAGGGCTTACCATCTGACCCCAGTGCTGCAATGATACCGCGAGACCCACGCTCACCGGCT
CCAGATTTATCAGCAATAAACCAGCCAGCCGGAAGGGCCGAGCGCAGAAGTGGTCCTGCAACTTTATCCG
CCTCCATCCAGTCTATTAATTGTTGCCGGGAAGCTAGAGTAAGTAGTTCGCCAGTTAATAGTTTGCGCAA
CGTTGTTGCCATTGCTACAGGCATCGTGGTGTCACGCTCGTCGTTTGGTATGGCTTCATTCAGCTCCGGT
TCCCAACGATCAAGGCGAGTTACATGATCCCCCATGTTGTGCAAAAAAGCGGTTAGCTCCTTCGGTCCTC
CGATCGTTGTCAGAAGTAAGTTGGCCGCAGTGTTATCACTCATGGTTATGGCAGCACTGCATAATTCTCT
TACTGTCATGCCATCCGTAAGATGCTTTTCTGTGACTGGTGAGTACTCAACCAAGTCATTCTGAGAATAG
TGTATGCGGCGACCGAGTTGCTCTTGCCCGGCGTCAATACGGGATAATACCGCGCCACATAGCAGAACTT
TAAAAGTGCTCATCATTGGAAAACGTTCTTCGGGGCGAAAACTCTCAAGGATCTTACCGCTGTTGAGATC
CAGTTCGATGTAACCCACTCGTGCACCCAACTGATCTTCAGCATCTTTTACTTTCACCAGCGTTTCTGGG
TGAGCAAAAACAGGAAGGCAAAATGCCGCAAAAAAGGGAATAAGGGCGACACGGAAATGTTGAATACTCA
TACTCTTCCTTTTTCAATATTATTGAAGCATTTATCAGGGTTATTGTCTCATGAGCGGATACATATTTGA
ATGTATTTAGAAAAATAAACAAATAGGGGTTCCGCGCACATTTCCCCGAAAAGTGCCACCTGACGTCTAA
GAAACCATTATTATCATGACATTAACCTATAAAAATAGGCGTATCACGAGGCCCTTTCGTCTCGCGCGTT
TCGGTGATGACGGTGAAAACCTCTGACACATGCAGCTCCCGGAGACGGTCACAGCTTGTCTGTAAGCGGA
TGCCGGGAGCAGACAAGCCCGTCAGGGCGCGTCAGCGGGTGTTGGCGGGTGTCGGGGCTGGCTTAACTAT
GCGGCATCAGAGCAGATTGCACTGAGAGTGCACCATATGCGGTGTGAAATACCGCACAGATGCGTAAGGA
GAAAATACCGCATCAGGCGCCATTCGCCATTCAGGCTGCGCAACTGTTGGGAAGGGCGATCGGTGCGGGC
CTCTTCGCTATTACGCCAGCTGGCGAAAGGGGGATGTGCTGCAAGGCGATTAAGTTGGGTAACGCCAGGG
TTTTCCCAGTCACGACGTT
